>Addgene plasmid #225245 | pcDNA3.1-NLS-iPASnFR-H-mScarlet3-3xFLAG | addgene full sequence | sequence record 445257 | Addgene NGS Result
GACGGATCGGGAGATCTCCCGATCCCCTATGGTGCACTCTCAGTACAATCTGCTCTGATGCCGCATAGTT
AAGCCAGTATCTGCTCCCTGCTTGTGTGTTGGAGGTCGCTGAGTAGTGCGCGAGCAAAATTTAAGCTACA
ACAAGGCAAGGCTTGACCGACAATTGCATGAAGAATCTGCTTAGGGTTAGGCGTTTTGCGCTGCTTCGCG
ATGTACGGGCCAGATATACGCGTTGACATTGATTATTGACTAGTTATTAATAGTAATCAATTACGGGGTC
ATTAGTTCATAGCCCATATATGGAGTTCCGCGTTACATAACTTACGGTAAATGGCCCGCCTGGCTGACCG
CCCAACGACCCCCGCCCATTGACGTCAATAATGACGTATGTTCCCATAGTAACGCCAATAGGGACTTTCC
ATTGACGTCAATGGGTGGAGTATTTACGGTAAACTGCCCACTTGGCAGTACATCAAGTGTATCATATGCC
AAGTACGCCCCCTATTGACGTCAATGACGGTAAATGGCCCGCCTGGCATTATGCCCAGTACATGACCTTA
TGGGACTTTCCTACTTGGCAGTACATCTACGTATTAGTCATCGCTATTACCATGGTGATGCGGTTTTGGC
AGTACATCAATGGGCGTGGATAGCGGTTTGACTCACGGGGATTTCCAAGTCTCCACCCCATTGACGTCAA
TGGGAGTTTGTTTTGGCACCAAAATCAACGGGACTTTCCAAAATGTCGTAACAACTCCGCCCCATTGACG
CAAATGGGCGGTAGGCGTGTACGGTGGGAGGTCTATATAAGCAGAGCTCTCTGGCTAACTAGAGAACCCA
CTGCTTACTGGCTTATCGAAATTAATACGACTCACTATAGGGAGACCCAAGCTTGGTACCGAGCTCGGAT
CCACTAGTAACGGCCGCCAGTGTGCTGGCCACCATGGGATCAGATCCAAAAAAGAAGAGAAAGGTAGACC
CGAAGAAAAAGCGTAAGGTCGATCCCAAAAAGAAACGGAAAGTGGGATCACCGGTCAACACGTTGACGGT
TTACAATTGGGGTGATTACATCGACCCTGCATTAATCCGTAAGTTCGAGAAGCAAACGGGTATAAAGGTT
ATATATCAGACGTTTGACTCCAATGAAGCAATGATGGCAAAGATTGCTCAAGGTGGAGCAACGTTCGACG
TAGCAGTTCCATCTGAGTACGCGATCTCTAAGATGAAGGAAGATGGATTGCTGATCCCCTTAGACCATTC
AAAATTACCTAACCTCAAATACATTAATCCGCGCTTCTTAAATTTAAGCTTCGACCCCGGAAACAGATAC
TCTGTCCCCTACTTCTGGGGTACCGTGGGGATAGTTTACAATCCCGGCATGTTGGGTGGTAAGAAGATCA
CTTCTTGGAACGACTTGTGGGATCCAGACCTGCGCAATCAGATCCTGCTTGTTGACGGAGCTCGTGAGGT
AATCGGAATGGGACTTAACTCACTCCACTATTCACTCAACGACACCAATAAAGAGCATCTCAAGAAGGCC
AAAGAGAAGTTGGACAGACTCGTGCCAAATGTGAAAGCCATAGTCGGGGATGAAATCAAGATGTTGCTGG
CGAATGAGGAAGCAGCGATAGGAGTTGTGTGGAGTGGGGACGCTGCGGAGATCATCGCCGAAAATGACAA
GTTGGATTACGTGGTGCCCAAAGAGGGATCGAACTTGTGGTTCGACAATATGGTGATTCCAAAGACCGCG
AAGAATATTGAAGGAGCACATAAATTCATTAACTTCATGCTGGACCCAAAGAATGCGGCGCAGAACGCCG
AGTACGTTGGCTATTCAACCCCAAATAAGAAGGCTTTGGATTACATGCCTAAGGAAATCACAGAGTCTAA
GAGGCACACGGTCTATATCACCGCCGACAAGCAGAAGAACGGCATCAAGGCGAACTTCAAGATCCACCTT
AACGTGGAGGACGGCAGCGTGCAGCTCGCCGACCACTACCAGCAGAACACCCCCATCGGCGACGGCCCCG
TGCTGCTGCCCGACAACCACTACCTGAGCTATCAGTCCGTGCTGAGCAAAGACCCCAACGAGAAGCGCGA
TCACATGGTCCTGCTGGAGTTCGTGACCGCCACCGGGAACTCTCTCGGCATGGACGAGCTGTACAAGGGC
GGTACCGGAGGGAGCATGAGCAAGGGCGAGGAGCTGTTCACCGGGGTGGTGCCCATCCTGGTCGAGCTGG
ACGGCGACGTAAACGGCCACAAGTTCAGCGTGCGCGGCGAGGGCGAGGGCGATGCCACCAACGGCAAGCT
AACCCTGAAGTTCATCTGCACCACCGGCAAGCTGCCCGTGCCCTGGCCCACCCTCGTGACCACCCTGAGC
TACGGCGTGCAGTGCTTCGCCCGCTACCCCGACCACATGAAGCAGCACGACTTCTTCAAGTCCGCCATGC
CCGAAGGCTACGTCCAGGAGCGCACCATCAGCTTCAAGGACGACGGAACCTACAAGACCCGCGCCGAGGT
GAAGTTAGAGGGCGACACCCTGGTGAACCGCATCGAGCTAAAGGGCATCGACTTCAAGGAGGACGGCAAC
ATCCTGGGGCACAAGCTGGAGTACAACTTTAACTATCATGACAAGCGGTTCTATCCCGATTTCGACTCAA
TCGGCAATTTAGAAGTTTACAAGAATCTTGGAAAGCGTATGTTGGCTTACTACAATGAACTGTTCCTGCA
ATTTAAGATGCACCGCAATGCTGTGGGCCAGGACACGCAGGAGCGTGAATTCGATAGCACCGAGGCAGTG
ATCAAGGAGTTCATGCGGTTCAAGGTGCACATGGAGGGCTCCATGAACGGCCACGAGTTCGAGATCGAGG
GCGAGGGCGAGGGCCGCCCCTACGAGGGCACCCAGACCGCCAAGCTGAGGGTGACCAAGGGTGGCCCCCT
GCCCTTCTCCTGGGACATCCTGTCCCCTCAGTTCATGTACGGCTCCAGGGCCTTCACGAAGCACCCCGCC
GACATCCCCGACTACTGGAAGCAGTCCTTCCCCGAGGGCTTCAAGTGGGAGCGCGTGATGAACTTCGAGG
ACGGCGGCGCCGTGTCCGTGGCCCAGGACACCTCCCTGGAGGACGGCACCCTGATCTACAAGGTGAAGCT
CCGCGGCACCAACTTCCCTCCTGACGGCCCCGTAATGCAGAAGAAGACAATGGGCTGGGAAGCATCCACC
GAGCGGTTGTACCCCGAGGACGTCGTGCTGAAGGGCGACATTAAGATGGCCCTGCGCCTGAAGGACGGCG
GCCGCTACCTGGCGGACTTCAAGACCACCTACAGGGCCAAGAAGCCCGTGCAGATGCCCGGCGCCTTCAA
CATCGACCGCAAGTTGGACATCACATCCCACAACGAGGACTACACCGTGGTGGAACAGTACGAACGCTCC
GTGGCCCGCCACTCCACCGGCGGCTCCGGTGGCTCCGACTACAAAGACCATGACGGTGATTATAAAGATC
ATGACATCGATTACAAGGATGACGATGACAAGTAATCTAGAGGGCCCTATTCTATAGTGTCACCTAAATG
CTAGAGCTCGCTGATCAGCCTCGACTGTGCCTTCTAGTTGCCAGCCATCTGTTGTTTGCCCCTCCCCCGT
GCCTTCCTTGACCCTGGAAGGTGCCACTCCCACTGTCCTTTCCTAATAAAATGAGGAAATTGCATCGCAT
TGTCTGAGTAGGTGTCATTCTATTCTGGGGGGTGGGGTGGGGCAGGACAGCAAGGGGGAGGATTGGGAAG
ACAATAGCAGGCATGCTGGGGATGCGGTGGGCTCTATGGCTTCTGAGGCGGAAAGAACCAGCTGGGGCTC
TAGGGGGTATCCCC
[124 nt withheld, positions 3865-3988]
C
[91 nt withheld, positions 3990-4080]
A
[49 nt withheld, positions 4082-4130]
CCTTTGACGTTGGAGTCCACGTTCTTT
[37 nt withheld, positions 4158-4194]
ACCCTATCTCGGTCTATTCTTTTGATTTATAAGGGATTTTGCCGATTTCGGCCTATTGGTTAAAAAATGA
GCTGATTTAACAAAAATTTAACGCGAATTAATTCTGTGGAATGTGTGTCAGTTAGGGTGTGGAAAGTCCC
CAGGCTCCCCAGCAGGCAGAAGTATGCAAAGCATGCATCTCAATTAGTCAGCAACCAGGTGTGGAAAGTC
CCCAGGCTCCCCAGCAGGCAGAAGTATGCAAAGCATGCATCTCAATTAGTCAGCAACCATAGTCCCGCCC
CTAACTCCGCCCATCCCGCCCCTAACTCCGCCCAGTTCCGCCCATTCTCCGCCCCATGGCTGACTAATTT
TTTTTATTTATGCAGAGGCCGAGGCCGCCTCTGCCTCTGAGCTATTCCAGAAGTAGTGAGGAGGCTTTTT
TGGAGGCCTAGGCTTTTGCAAAAAGCTCCCGGGAGCTTGTATATCCATTTTCGGATCTGATCAAGAGACA
GGATGAGGATCGTTTCGCATGATTGAACAAGATGGATTGCACGCAGGTTCTCCGGCCGCTTGGGTGGAGA
GGCTATTCGGCTATGACTGGGCACAACAGACAATCGGCTGCTCTGATGCCGCCGTGTTCCGGCTGTCAGC
GCAGGGGCGCCCGGTTCTTTTTGTCAAGACCGACCTGTCCGGTGCCCTGAATGAACTGCAGGACGAGGCA
GCGCGGCTATCGTGGCTGGCCACGACGGGCGTTCCTTGCGCAGCTGTGCTCGACGTTGTCACTGAAGCGG
GAAGGGACTGGCTGCTATTGGGCGAAGTGCCGGGGCAGGATCTCCTGTCATCTCACCTTGCTCCTGCCGA
GAAAGTATCCATCATGGCTGATGCAATGCGGCGGCTGCATACGCTTGATCCGGCTACCTGCCCATTCGAC
CACCAAGCGAAACATCGCATCGAGCGAGCACGTACTCGGATGGAAGCCGGTCTTGTCGATCAGGATGATC
TGGACGAAGAGCATCAGGGGCTCGCGCCAGCCGAACTGTTCGCCAGGCTCAAGGCGCGCATGCCCGACGG
CGAGGATCTCGTCGTGACCCATGGCGATGCCTGCTTGCCGAATATCATGGTGGAAAATGGCCGCTTTTCT
GGATTCATCGACTGTGGCCGGCTGGGTGTGGCGGACCGCTATCAGGACATAGCGTTGGCTACCCGTGATA
TTGCTGAAGAGCTTGGCGGCGAATGGGCTGACCGCTTCCTCGTGCTTTACGGTATCGCCGCTCCCGATTC
GCAGCGCATCGCCTTCTATCGCCTTCTTGACGAGTTCTTCTGAGCGGGACTCTGGGGTTCGAAATGACCG
ACCAAGCGACGCCCAACCTGCCATCACGAGATTTCGATTCCACCGCCGCCTTCTATGAAAGGTTGGGCTT
CGGAATCGTTTTCCGGGACGCCGGCTGGATGATCCTCCAGCGCGGGGATCTCATGCTGGAGTTCTTCGCC
CACCCCAACTTGTTTATTGCAGCTTATAATGGTTACAAATAAAGCAATAGCATCACAAATTTCACAAATA
AAGCATTTTTTTCACTGCATTCTAGTTGTGGTTTGTCCAAACTCATCAATGTATCTTATCATGTCTGTAT
ACCGTCGACCTCTAGCTAGAGCTTGGCGTAATCATGGTCATAGCTGTTTCCTGTGTGAAATTGTTATCCG
CTCACAATTCCACACAACATACGAGCCGGAAGCATAAAGTGTAAAGCCTGGGGTGCCTAATGAGTGAGCT
AACTCACATTAATTGCGTTGCGCTCACTGCCCGCTTTCCAGTCGGGAAACCTGTCGTGCCAGCTGCATTA
ATGAATCGGCCAACGCGCGGGGAGAGGCGGTTTGCGTATTGGGCGCTCTTCCGCTTCCTCGCTCACTGAC
TCGCTGCGCTCGGTCGTTCGGCTGCGGCGAGCGGTATCAGCTCACTCAAAGGCGGTAATACGGTTATCCA
CAGAATCAGGGGATAACGCAGGAAAGAACATGTGAGCAAAAGGCCAGCAAAAGGCCAGGAACCGTAAAAA
GGCCGCGTTGCTGGCGTTTTTCCATAGGCTCCGCCCCCCTGACGAGCATCACAAAAATCGACGCTCAAGT
CAGAGGTGGCGAAACCCGACAGGACTATAAAGATACCAGGCGTTTCCCCCTGGAAGCTCCCTCGTGCGCT
CTCCTGTTCCGACCCTGCCGCTTACCGGATACCTGTCCGCCTTTCTCCCTTCGGGAAGCGTGGCGCTTTC
TCATAGCTCACGCTGTAGGTATCTCAGTTCGGTGTAGGTCGTTCGCTCCAAGCTGGGCTGTGTGCACGAA
CCCCCCGTTCAGCCCGACCGCTGCGCCTTATCCGGTAACTATCGTCTTGAGTCCAACCCGGTAAGACACG
ACTTATCGCCACTGGCAGCAGCCACTGGTAACAGGATTAGCAGAGCGAGGTATGTAGGCGGTGCTAAAGA
GTTCTTGAAGTGGTGGCCTAACTACGGCTACACTAGAAGAACAGTATTTGGTATCTGCGCTCTGCTGAAG
CCAGTTACCTTCGGAAAAAGAGTTGGTAGCTCTTGATCCGGCAAACAAACCACCGCTGGTAGCGGTGGTT
TTTTTGTTTGCAAGCAGCAGATTACGCGCAGAAAAAAAGGATCTCAAGAAGATCCTTTGATCTTTTCTAC
GGGGTCTGACGCTCAGTGGAACGAAAACTCACGTTAAGGGATTTTGGTCATGAGATTATCAAAAAGGATC
TTCACCTAGATCCTTTTAAATTAAAAATGAAGTTTTAAATCAATCTAAAGTATATATGAGTAAACTTGGT
CTGACAGTTACCAATGCTTAATCAGTGAGGCACCTATCTCAGCGATCTGTCTATTTCGTTCATCCATAGT
TGCCTGACTCCCCGTCGTGTAGATAACTACGATACGGGAGGGCTTACCATCTGGCCCCAGTGCTGCAATG
ATACCGCGAGACCCACGCTCACCGGCTCCAGATTTATCAGCAATAAACCAGCCAGCCGGAAGGGCCGAGC
GCAGAAGTGGTCCTGCAACTTTATCCGCCTCCATCCAGTCTATTAATTGTTGCCGGGAAGCTAGAGTAAG
TAGTTCGCCAGTTAATAGTTTGCGCAACGTTGTTGCCATTGCTACAGGCATCGTGGTGTCACGCTCGTCG
TTTGGTATGGCTTCATTCAGCTCCGGTTCCCAACGATCAAGGCGAGTTACATGATCCCCCATGTTGTGCA
AAAAAGCGGTTAGCTCCTTCGGTCCTCCGATCGTTGTCAGAAGTAAGTTGGCCGCAGTGTTATCACTCAT
GGTTATGGCAGCACTGCATAATTCTCTTACTGTCATGCCATCCGTAAGATGCTTTTCTGTGACTGGTGAG
TACTCAACCAAGTCATTCTGAGAATAGTGTATGCGGCGACCGAGTTGCTCTTGCCCGGCGTCAATACGGG
ATAATACCGCGCCACATAGCAGAACTTTAAAAGTGCTCATCATTGGAAAACGTTCTTCGGGGCGAAAACT
CTCAAGGATCTTACCGCTGTTGAGATCCAGTTCGATGTAACCCACTCGTGCACCCAACTGATCTTCAGCA
TCTTTTACTTTCACCAGCGTTTCTGGGTGAGCAAAAACAGGAAGGCAAAATGCCGCAAAAAAGGGAATAA
GGGCGACACGGAAATGTTGAATACTCATACTCTTCCTTTTTCAATATTATTGAAGCATTTATCAGGGTTA
TTGTCTCATGAGCGGATACATATTTGAATGTATTTAGAAAAATAAACAAATAGGGGTTCCGCGCACATTT
CCCCGAAAAGTGCCACCTGACGTC
Features (pLannotate 1.2.2; 25 found; start..end, strand, type, name):
     28..80      -  misc_feature   bom (fragment): basis of mobility region from pBR322
    235..614     +  enhancer       CMV enhancer: human cytomegalovirus immediate early enhancer
    615..818     +  promoter       CMV promoter: human cytomegalovirus (CMV) immediate early promoter
    814..847     +  LTR            5' LTR (truncated) (fragment): truncated 5' long terminal repeat (LTR) from HIV-1
    863..881     +  promoter       T7 promoter: promoter for bacteriophage T7 RNA polymerase
    956..976     +  CDS            SV40 NLS: nuclear localization signal of SV40 (simian virus 40) large T antigen
   1901..2617    +  CDS            cEGFP: cEGFP is a basic (constitutively fluorescent) green fluorescent protein published in 2008, derived from Aequorea victoria.
   2750..2773    +  CDS            PDGFRβ TM domain (fragment): transmembrane domain from platelet derived growth factor receptor beta
   2783..3450    +  CDS            mScarlet-2I (fragment): mScarlet-I derivative in which the N- and C-termini have been modified to reduce cytotoxicity (Valbuena et al., 2020) preserves the original mammalian codon optimization
   3467..3532    +  CDS            3xFLAG: three tandem FLAG® epitope tags, followed by an enterokinase cleavage site
   3551..3569    -  promoter       SP6 promoter: promoter for bacteriophage SP6 RNA polymerase
   3595..3819    +  polyA_signal   bGH poly(A) signal: bovine growth hormone polyadenylation signal
   3823..3844    +  promoter       SV40 promoter (fragment): SV40 enhancer and early promoter
   3865..4293    +  rep_origin     f1 ori (sequence partly withheld): f1 bacteriophage origin of replication; arrow indicates direction of (+) strand synthesis
   4307..4636    +  promoter       SV40 promoter: SV40 enhancer and early promoter
   4703..5494    +  CDS            neo: KKA2_KLEPN - Also known as kan, nptII. Experimental evidence at protein level: Swiss-Prot protein existence level 1. Resistance to kanamycin, neomycin, paromomycin, ribostamycin, butirosin and gentamicin B. From Klebsiella pneumoniae.
   5518..5676    +  CDS            ble (fragment): BLE_KLEPN - Experimental evidence at protein level: Swiss-Prot protein existence level 1. Binding protein with a strong affinity to the bleomycin family of antibiotics. Binds to CL990; an antimitotic-antibiotic compound. From Klebsiella pneumoniae.
   5671..5792    +  polyA_signal   SV40 poly(A) signal: SV40 polyadenylation signal
   5865..5881    -  protein_bind   lac operator: The lac repressor binds to the lac operator to inhibit transcription in E. coli. This inhibition can be relieved by adding lactose or isopropyl-β-D-thiogalactopyranoside (IPTG). lac repressor encoded by lacI
   5889..5919    -  promoter       lac promoter: promoter for the E. coli lac operon
   5934..5955    -  protein_bind   CAP binding site: CAP binding activates transcription in the presence of cAMP. E. coli catabolite activator protein
   5968..6060    -  CDS            lacI (fragment): lac repressor; lacI; The lac repressor binds to the lac operator to inhibit transcription in E. coli. This inhibition can be relieved by adding lactose or isopropyl-β-D-thiogalactopyranoside (IPTG).
   6243..6831    -  rep_origin     ori: high-copy-number ColE1/pMB1/pBR322/pUC origin of replication
   7002..7862    -  CDS            AmpR: β-lactamase; bla; confers resistance to ampicillin, carbenicillin, and related antibiotics
   7863..7967    -  promoter       AmpR promoter: bla
