[The description below was written by a language model from this plasmid's Addgene catalogue record and pLannotate feature annotations shown in this document.]
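Description:
pcDNA3.1-NLS-iPASnFR-H-mScarlet3-3xFLAG is a mammalian expression plasmid of about 8 kb built on the pcDNA3.1 backbone. It produces a nuclear-targeted version of iPASnFR-H, a synthetic, genetically encoded fluorescent sensor for polyamines. In bacteria it is maintained at high copy through a ColE1/pUC-type origin and selected with ampicillin via the β-lactamase gene. An f1 origin is also present. For mammalian cells, an SV40 early promoter drives a neomycin/kanamycin phosphotransferase gene followed by an SV40 polyadenylation signal, the usual pcDNA3.1 arrangement that allows G418 selection of stable transfectants.

The expression cassette is driven by the human CMV immediate-early enhancer and promoter and terminated by the bovine growth hormone polyadenylation signal. T7 and SP6 promoters flank the insert. The open reading frame begins with an SV40 large T antigen nuclear localization signal, followed by the sensor. The annotation software recognises only a GFP-derived segment (labelled cEGFP) within it, which is presumably the green fluorescent reporter module. The remaining sensor sequence, including whatever binds polyamines, is unannotated and not described in the record. The sensor is fused at its C terminus to the red fluorescent protein mScarlet3 (matched by the software to a related mScarlet variant) and then to a 3xFLAG epitope. The red fusion partner can plausibly serve as an expression and localisation reference alongside the green signal, while the FLAG tag permits antibody detection. Short hits to an HIV-1 LTR, a PDGFRβ transmembrane domain, ble and lacI are fragmentary matches and probably not functional elements. The stated purpose is to express iPASnFR-H in the nucleus of mammalian cells, in work on visualising polyamine levels, uptake and distribution.
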