Addgene plasmid #225245: pcDNA3.1-NLS-iPASnFR-H-mScarlet3-3xFLAG
Purpose: Mammalian expression of iPASnFR-H in the nucleus
Depositing lab: Loren Looger. Depositing organization: University of California, San Diego (UCSD). Publication: Genetically encoded fluorescent sensors for visualizing polyamine levels, uptake, and distribution. Tamura R, Chen J, De Jaeger M, Morris JF, Scott DA, Vangheluwe P, Looger LL. bioRxiv 2024.08.21.609037 10.1101/2024.08.21.609037.
Backbone
  Vector backbone: pcDNA3.1
  Vector type: Mammalian Expression
Growth in bacteria
  Bacterial resistance: Ampicillin, 100 μg/mL
  Growth temperature: 37°C
  Growth strain: DH5alpha
  Copy number: High Copy
Gene/Insert
  Gene/Insert name: iPASnFR-H
  Species: Synthetic
  Tag / fusion protein: mScarlet3 (C terminal on insert); 3xFLAG (C terminal on insert)
  Cloning method: Gibson Cloning
Terms and licenses: Academic/Nonprofit Terms; Industry Terms: Not Available to Industry
Depositor comments: Please visit https://doi.org/10.1101/2024.08.21.609037 for bioRxiv preprint.
How to cite: pcDNA3.1-NLS-iPASnFR-H-mScarlet3-3xFLAG was a gift from Loren Looger (Addgene plasmid # 225245 ; http://n2t.net/addgene:225245 ; RRID:Addgene_225245)
